Addgene plasmid #175949: pET28_6xHis-GAL4-PARP1-CAT-L713F
Purpose: Bacterial expression of a fusion of yeast GAL4 DNA binding domain and human PARP1 CAT domain containing L713F gain-of-function mutation
Depositing lab: Joan Conaway. Depositing organization: Stowers Institute for Medical Research. Publication: Multiple roles for PARP1 in ALC1-dependent nucleosome remodeling. Ooi SK, Sato S, Tomomori-Sato C, Zhang Y, Wen Z, Banks CAS, Washburn MP, Unruh JR, Florens L, Conaway RC, Conaway JW. Proc Natl Acad Sci U S A. 2021 Sep 7;118(36). pii: 2107277118. doi: 10.1073/pnas.2107277118. PubMed 34465625.
Backbone
  Vector backbone: pET28
  Backbone manufacturer: Novagen
  Backbone size w/o insert (bp): 5360
  Total vector size (bp): 6900
  Vector type: Bacterial Expression
Growth in bacteria
  Bacterial resistance: Kanamycin, 50 μg/mL
  Growth temperature: 37°C
  Growth strain: DH5alpha
  Growth instructions: Protein expression may be toxic to host, add 10 mM benzamide to all growth media, see PMID: 28695525 for protocol)
  Copy number: Low Copy
Gene/Insert
  Gene/Insert name: GAL4 DNA binding domain
  Species: S. cerevisiae (budding yeast)
  Insert size (bp): 1500
  Mutation: L713F, V762A for the 'PARP1-CAT-L713F' portion
  Entrez Gene: GAL4 (a.k.a. YPL248C, GAL81)
  Promoter: T7
  Tag / fusion protein: 6xHis tag (N terminal on insert)
  Cloning method: Gibson Cloning
  Sequencing primers: 5′ T7 promoter primer; 3′ T7 terminator
Terms and licenses: Academic/Nonprofit Terms; Industry Terms: Not Available to Industry
How to cite: pET28_6xHis-GAL4-PARP1-CAT-L713F was a gift from Joan Conaway (Addgene plasmid # 175949 ; http://n2t.net/addgene:175949 ; RRID:Addgene_175949)
