[The description below was written by a language model from this plasmid's Addgene catalogue record and pLannotate feature annotations shown in this document.]
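Description:
pET28_6xHis-GAL4-PARP1-CAT-L713F is a bacterial expression plasmid of about 6.9 kb built on the Novagen pET28 backbone by Gibson cloning. It is selected with kanamycin through the aph(3')-Ia (KanR) gene and replicates from a pBR322-type ColE1 origin. That origin is accompanied by the bom region and the rop gene, consistent with the low copy number recorded. An f1 origin is also present. The short TcR, AmpR promoter and YPB1 hits in the feature table look like pBR322-derived backbone remnants rather than functional elements.

The expression cassette follows the standard pET layout. A T7 promoter with an adjacent lac operator and the T7 gene 10 ribosome binding site drives the open reading frame, and a T7 terminator closes it. The plasmid-borne lacI gene supplies repressor, so expression depends on T7 RNA polymerase in the host and is inducible with IPTG. The encoded protein starts with an N-terminal 6xHis tag, a thrombin cleavage site and the T7 tag leader. These are followed by the DNA binding domain of S. cerevisiae GAL4 fused to the catalytic (CAT) domain of human PARP1. The PARP1 portion carries the L713F gain-of-function mutation and a V762A change. A His-tag fragment is annotated downstream of the insert, as is usual in pET28, but the record lists only the N-terminal tag and does not say whether the downstream one is translated.

The plasmid is meant for producing and purifying a recombinant, constitutively activated PARP1 catalytic domain that can be tethered to GAL4 binding sites. The associated work concerns PARP1 in ALC1-dependent nucleosome remodeling. The depositor notes that the expressed protein may be toxic to the bacterial host.
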