Features (pLannotate 1.2.2; 23 found; start..end, strand, type, name):
    923..1000    -  promoter       lacI promoter: lacI
   1008..1287    -  CDS            TcR (fragment): tetracycline efflux protein; tet; confers resistance to tetracycline
   1309..1327    +  promoter       T7 promoter: promoter for bacteriophage T7 RNA polymerase
   1328..1352    +  protein_bind   lac operator: The lac repressor binds to the lac operator to inhibit transcription in E. coli. This inhibition can be relieved by adding lactose or isopropyl-β-D-thiogalactopyranoside (IPTG). lac repressor encoded by lacI
   1367..1389    +  RBS            RBS: efficient ribosome binding site from bacteriophage T7 gene 10 (Olins and Rangwala, 1989)
   1408..1424    +  CDS            capTEV™ (fragment): composite tag for in vivo biotinylation, TEV protease cleavage, and 6xHis tagging
   1435..1452    +  CDS            thrombin site: thrombin recognition and cleavage site
   1456..1488    +  CDS            T7 tag (gene 10 leader): leader peptide from bacteriophage T7 gene 10 promotes efficient translation in E. coli
   1501..1941    +  CDS            GAL4 DNA binding domain: DNA binding domain of the GAL4 transcriptional activator; Saccharomyces cerevisiae GAL4 (truncated)
   1900..3015    +  CDS            PARP1 (fragment): PARP1_HUMAN - Also known as ADPRT From Homo sapiens (Human).
   3055..3072    +  CDS            9xHis (fragment): 9xHis affinity tag
   3082..3131    +  CDS            SET1 (fragment): solubility-enhancement tag derived from T7 phage gene 10B
   3139..3186    +  terminator     T7 terminator: transcription terminator for bacteriophage T7 RNA polymerase
   3223..3651    +  rep_origin     f1 ori (sequence partly withheld): f1 bacteriophage origin of replication; arrow indicates direction of (+) strand synthesis
   3704..3761    +  promoter       AmpR promoter (fragment): bla
   3770..4585    -  CDS            KanR: aminoglycoside phosphotransferase; aph(3')-Ia; confers resistance to kanamycin in bacteria or G418 (Geneticin®) in eukaryotes
   4707..5295    +  rep_origin     ori: high-copy-number ColE1/pMB1/pBR322/pUC origin of replication
   5481..5620    -  misc_feature   bom: basis of mobility region from pBR322
   5722..5913    -  CDS            rop: Rop protein, which maintains plasmids at low copy number; rop
   5930..6310    +  CDS            YPB1_ECOLX: Protein predicted: Swiss-Prot protein existence level 4. From Escherichia coli.
   6382..6673    -  CDS            TcR (fragment): tetracycline efflux protein; tet; confers resistance to tetracycline
   6688..6709    -  protein_bind   CAP binding site: CAP binding activates transcription in the presence of cAMP. E. coli catabolite activator protein
   6722..922     -  CDS            lacI (across the origin): lac repressor; lacI; The lac repressor binds to the lac operator to inhibit transcription in E. coli. This inhibition can be relieved by adding lactose or isopropyl-β-D-thiogalactopyranoside (IPTG).
>Addgene plasmid #175949 | pET28_6xHis-GAL4-PARP1-CAT-L713F | addgene full sequence | sequence record 345352 | Addgene NGS Result
AGAGTTGCAGCAAGCGGTCCACGCTGGTTTGCCCCAGCAGGCGAAAATCCTGTTTGATGGTGGTTAACGG
CGGGATATAACATGAGCTGTCTTCGGTATCGTCGTATCCCACTACCGAGATATCCGCACCAACGCGCAGC
CCGGACTCGGTAATGGCGCGCATTGCGCCCAGCGCCATCTGATCGTTGGCAACCAGCATCGCAGTGGGAA
CGATGCCCTCATTCAGCATTTGCATGGTTTGTTGAAAACCGGACATGGCACTCCAGTCGCCTTCCCGTTC
CGCTATCGGCTGAATTTGATTGCGAGTGAGATATTTATGCCAGCCAGCCAGACGCAGACGCGCCGAGACA
GAACTTAATGGGCCCGCTAACAGCGCGATTTGCTGGTGACCCAATGCGACCAGATGCTCCACGCCCAGTC
GCGTACCGTCTTCATGGGAGAAAATAATACTGTTGATGGGTGTCTGGTCAGAGACATCAAGAAATAACGC
CGGAACATTAGTGCAGGCAGCTTCCACAGCAATGGCATCCTGGTCATCCAGCGGATAGTTAATGATCAGC
CCACTGACGCGTTGCGCGAGAAGATTGTGCACCGCCGCTTTACAGGCTTCGACGCCGCTTCGTTCTACCA
TCGACACCACCACGCTGGCACCCAGTTGATCGGCGCGAGATTTAATCGCCGCGACAATTTGCGACGGCGC
GTGCAGGGCCAGACTGGAGGTGGCAACGCCAATCAGCAACGACTGTTTGCCCGCCAGTTGTTGTGCCACG
CGGTTGGGAATGTAATTCAGCTCCGCCATCGCCGCTTCCACTTTTTCCCGCGTTTTCGCAGAAACGTGGC
TGGCCTGGTTCACCACGCGGGAAACGGTCTGATAAGAGACACCGGCATACTCTGCGACATCGTATAACGT
TACTGGTTTCACATTCACCACCCTGAATTGACTCTCTTCCGGGCGCTATCATGCCATACCGCGAAAGGTT
TTGCGCCATTCGATGGTGTCCGGGATCTCGACGCTCTCCCTTATGCGACTCCTGCATTAGGAAGCAGCCC
AGTAGTAGGTTGAGGCCGTTGAGCACCGCCGCCGCAAGGAATGGTGCATGCAAGGAGATGGCGCCCAACA
GTCCCCCGGCCACGGGGCCTGCCACCATACCCACGCCGAAACAAGCGCTCATGAGCCCGAAGTGGCGAGC
CCGATCTTCCCCATCGGTGATGTCGGCGATATAGGCGCCAGCAACCGCACCTGTGGCGCCGGTGATGCCG
GCCACGATGCGTCCGGCGTAGAGGATCGAGATCTCGATCCCGCGAAATTAATACGACTCACTATAGGGGA
ATTGTGAGCGGATAACAATTCCCCTCTAGAAATAATTTTGTTTAACTTTAAGAAGGAGATATACCATGGG
CAGCAGCCATCATCATCATCATCACAGCAGCGGCCTGGTGCCGCGCGGCAGCCATATGGCTAGCATGACT
GGTGGACAGCAAATGGGTCGCGGATCTACCATGAAGCTACTGTCTTCTATCGAACAAGCATGCGATATTT
GCCGACTTAAAAAGCTCAAGTGCTCCAAAGAAAAACCGAAGTGCGCCAAGTGTCTGAAGAACAACTGGGA
GTGTCGCTACTCTCCCAAAACCAAAAGGTCTCCGCTGACTAGGGCACATCTGACAGAAGTGGAATCAAGG
CTAGAAAGACTGGAACAGCTATTTCTACTGATTTTTCCTCGAGAAGACCTTGACATGATTTTGAAAATGG
ATTCTTTACAGGATATAAAAGCATTGTTAACAGGATTATTTGTACAAGATAATGTGAATAAAGATGCCGT
CACAGATAGATTGGCTTCAGTGGAGACTGATATGCCTCTAACATTGAGACAGCATAGAATAAGTGCGACA
TCATCATCGGAAGAGAGTAGTAACAAAGGTCAAAGACAGTTGACTGTATCGGCTAGCGTCGAGACCAAGT
CCAAGCTCCCCAAGCCAGTTCAGGACCTCATCAAGATGATCTTTGATGTGGAAAGTATGAAGAAAGCCAT
GGTGGAGTATGAGATCGACCTTCAGAAGATGCCCTTGGGGAAGCTGAGCAAAAGGCAGATCCAGGCCGCA
TACTCCATCTTCAGTGAGGTCCAGCAGGCGGTGTCTCAGGGCAGCAGCGACTCTCAGATCCTGGATCTCT
CAAATCGCTTTTACACCCTGATCCCCCACGACTTTGGGATGAAGAAGCCTCCGCTCCTGAACAATGCAGA
CAGTGTGCAGGCCAAGGCGGAAATGCTTGACAACCTGCTGGACATCGAGGTGGCCTACAGTCTGCTCAGG
GGAGGGTCTGATGATAGCAGCAAGGATCCCATCGATGTCAACTATGAGAAGCTCAAAACTGACATTAAGG
TGGTTGACAGAGATTCTGAAGAAGCCGAGATCATCAGGAAGTATGTTAAGAACACTCATGCAACCACACA
CAATGCGTATGACTTGGAAGTCATCGATATCTTTAAGATAGAGCGTGAAGGCGAATGCCAGCGTTACAAG
CCCTTTAAGCAGCTTCATAACCGAAGATTGCTGTGGCACGGGTCCAGGACCACCAACTTTGCTGGGATCC
TGTCCCAGGGTCTTCGGATAGCCCCGCCTGAAGCGCCCGTGACAGGCTACATGTTTGGTAAAGGGATCTA
TTTCGCTGACATGGTCTCCAAGAGTGCCAACTACTGCCATACGTCTCAGGGAGACCCAATAGGCTTAATC
CTGTTGGGAGAAGTTGCCCTTGGAAACATGTATGAACTGAAGCACGCTTCACATATCAGCAAGTTACCCA
AGGGCAAGCACAGTGTCAAAGGTTTGGGCAAAACTACCCCTGATCCTTCAGCTAACATTAGTCTGGATGG
TGTAGACGTTCCTCTTGGGACCGGGATTTCATCTGGTGTGAATGACACCTCTCTACTATATAACGAGTAC
ATTGTCTATGATATTGCTCAGGTAAATCTGAAGTATCTGCTGAAACTGAAATTCAATTTTAAGACCTCCC
TGTGGTAAAGATCCGCCTGCAGCAAGCTTGCGGCCGCACTCGAGCACCACCACCACCACCACTGAGATCC
GGCTGCTAACAAAGCCCGAAAGGAAGCTGAGTTGGCTGCTGCCACCGCTGAGCAATAACTAGCATAACCC
CTTGGGGCCTCTAAACGGGTCTTGAGGGGTTTTTTGCTGAAAGGAGGAACTATATCCGGATTGGCGAATG
GG
[124 nt withheld, positions 3223-3346]
C
[91 nt withheld, positions 3348-3438]
A
[49 nt withheld, positions 3440-3488]
CCTTTGACGTTGGAGTCCACGTTCTTT
[37 nt withheld, positions 3516-3552]
ACCCTATCTCGGTCTATTCTTTTGATTTATAAGGGATTTTGCCGATTTCGGCCTATTGGTTAAAAAATGA
GCTGATTTAACAAAAATTTAACGCGAATTTTAACAAAATATTAACGCTTACAATTTAGGTGGCACTTTTC
GGGGAAATGTGCGCGGAACCCCTATTTGTTTATTTTTCTAAATACATTCAAATATGTATCCGCTCATGAA
TTAATTCTTAGAAAAACTCATCGAGCATCAAATGAAACTGCAATTTATTCATATCAGGATTATCAATACC
ATATTTTTGAAAAAGCCGTTTCTGTAATGAAGGAGAAAACTCACCGAGGCAGTTCCATAGGATGGCAAGA
TCCTGGTATCGGTCTGCGATTCCGACTCGTCCAACATCAATACAACCTATTAATTTCCCCTCGTCAAAAA
TAAGGTTATCAAGTGAGAAATCACCATGAGTGACGACTGAATCCGGTGAGAATGGCAAAAGTTTATGCAT
TTCTTTCCAGACTTGTTCAACAGGCCAGCCATTACGCTCGTCATCAAAATCACTCGCATCAACCAAACCG
TTATTCATTCGTGATTGCGCCTGAGCGAGACGAAATACGCGATCGCTGTTAAAAGGACAATTACAAACAG
GAATCGAATGCAACCGGCGCAGGAACACTGCCAGCGCATCAACAATATTTTCACCTGAATCAGGATATTC
TTCTAATACCTGGAATGCTGTTTTCCCGGGGATCGCAGTGGTGAGTAACCATGCATCATCAGGAGTACGG
ATAAAATGCTTGATGGTCGGAAGAGGCATAAATTCCGTCAGCCAGTTTAGTCTGACCATCTCATCTGTAA
CATCATTGGCAACGCTACCTTTGCCATGTTTCAGAAACAACTCTGGCGCATCGGGCTTCCCATACAATCG
ATAGATTGTCGCACCTGATTGCCCGACATTATCGCGAGCCCATTTATACCCATATAAATCAGCATCCATG
TTGGAATTTAATCGCGGCCTAGAGCAAGACGTTTCCCGTTGAATATGGCTCATAACACCCCTTGTATTAC
TGTTTATGTAAGCAGACAGTTTTATTGTTCATGACCAAAATCCCTTAACGTGAGTTTTCGTTCCACTGAG
CGTCAGACCCCGTAGAAAAGATCAAAGGATCTTCTTGAGATCCTTTTTTTCTGCGCGTAATCTGCTGCTT
GCAAACAAAAAAACCACCGCTACCAGCGGTGGTTTGTTTGCCGGATCAAGAGCTACCAACTCTTTTTCCG
AAGGTAACTGGCTTCAGCAGAGCGCAGATACCAAATACTGTCCTTCTAGTGTAGCCGTAGTTAGGCCACC
ACTTCAAGAACTCTGTAGCACCGCCTACATACCTCGCTCTGCTAATCCTGTTACCAGTGGCTGCTGCCAG
TGGCGATAAGTCGTGTCTTACCGGGTTGGACTCAAGACGATAGTTACCGGATAAGGCGCAGCGGTCGGGC
TGAACGGGGGGTTCGTGCACACAGCCCAGCTTGGAGCGAACGACCTACACCGAACTGAGATACCTACAGC
GTGAGCTATGAGAAAGCGCCACGCTTCCCGAAGGGAGAAAGGCGGACAGGTATCCGGTAAGCGGCAGGGT
CGGAACAGGAGAGCGCACGAGGGAGCTTCCAGGGGGAAACGCCTGGTATCTTTATAGTCCTGTCGGGTTT
CGCCACCTCTGACTTGAGCGTCGATTTTTGTGATGCTCGTCAGGGGGGCGGAGCCTATGGAAAAACGCCA
GCAACGCGGCCTTTTTACGGTTCCTGGCCTTTTGCTGGCCTTTTGCTCACATGTTCTTTCCTGCGTTATC
CCCTGATTCTGTGGATAACCGTATTACCGCCTTTGAGTGAGCTGATACCGCTCGCCGCAGCCGAACGACC
GAGCGCAGCGAGTCAGTGAGCGAGGAAGCGGAAGAGCGCCTGATGCGGTATTTTCTCCTTACGCATCTGT
GCGGTATTTCACACCGCAATGGTGCACTCTCAGTACAATCTGCTCTGATGCCGCATAGTTAAGCCAGTAT
ACACTCCGCTATCGCTACGTGACTGGGTCATGGCTGCGCCCCGACACCCGCCAACACCCGCTGACGCGCC
CTGACGGGCTTGTCTGCTCCCGGCATCCGCTTACAGACAAGCTGTGACCGTCTCCGGGAGCTGCATGTGT
CAGAGGTTTTCACCGTCATCACCGAAACGCGCGAGGCAGCTGCGGTAAAGCTCATCAGCGTGGTCGTGAA
GCGATTCACAGATGTCTGCCTGTTCATCCGCGTCCAGCTCGTTGAGTTTCTCCAGAAGCGTTAATGTCTG
GCTTCTGATAAAGCGGGCCATGTTAAGGGCGGTTTTTTCCTGTTTGGTCACTGATGCCTCCGTGTAAGGG
GGATTTCTGTTCATGGGGGTAATGATACCGATGAAACGAGAGAGGATGCTCACGATACGGGTTACTGATG
ATGAACATGCCCGGTTACTGGAACGTTGTGAGGGTAAACAACTGGCGGTATGGATGCGGCGGGACCAGAG
AAAAATCACTCAGGGTCAATGCCAGCGCTTCGTTAATACAGATGTAGGTGTTCCACAGGGTAGCCAGCAG
CATCCTGCGATGCAGATCCGGAACATAATGGTGCAGGGCGCTGACTTCCGCGTTTCCAGACTTTACGAAA
CACGGAAACCGAAGACCATTCATGTTGTTGCTCAGGTCGCAGACGTTTTGCAGCAGCAGTCGCTTCACGT
TCGCTCGCGTATCGGTGATTCATTCTGCTAACCAGTAAGGCAACCCCGCCAGCCTAGCCGGGTCCTCAAC
GACAGGAGCACGATCATGCGCACCCGTGGGGCCGCCATGCCGGCGATAATGGCCTGCTTCTCGCCGAAAC
GTTTGGTGGCGGGACCAGTGACGAAGGCTTGAGCGAGGGCGTGCAAGATTCCGAATACCGCAAGCGACAG
GCCGATCATCGTCGCGCTCCAGCGAAAGCGGTCCTCGCCGAAAATGACCCAGAGCGCTGCCGGCACCTGT
CCTACGAGTTGCATGATAAAGAAGACAGTCATAAGTGCGGCGACGATAGTCATGCCCCGCGCCCACCGGA
AGGAGCTGACTGGGTTGAAGGCTCTCAAGGGCATCGGTCGAGATCCCGGTGCCTAATGAGTGAGCTAACT
TACATTAATTGCGTTGCGCTCACTGCCCGCTTTCCAGTCGGGAAACCTGTCGTGCCAGCTGCATTAATGA
ATCGGCCAACGCGCGGGGAGAGGCGGTTTGCGTATTGGGCGCCAGGGTGGTTTTTCTTTTCACCAGTGAG
ACGGGCAACAGCTGATTGCCCTTCACCGCCTGGCCCTGAG
